>Addgene plasmid #141171 | pWRKY70::LUC | addgene full sequence | sequence record 308047 | Addgene NGS Result
AATTCGTAATCATGTCATAGCTGTTTCCTGTGTGAAATTGTTATCCGCTCACAATTCCACACAACATACG
AGCCGGAAGCATAAAGTGTAAAGCCTGGGGTGCCTAATGAGTGAGCTAACTCACATTAATTGCGTTGCGC
TCACTGCCCGCTTTCCAGTCGGGAAACCTGTCGTGCCAGCTGCATTAATGAATCGGCCAACGCGCGGGGA
GAGGCGGTTTGCGTATTGGGCGCTCTTCCGCTTCCTCGCTCACTGACTCGCTGCGCTCGGTCGTTCGGCT
GCGGCGAGCGGTATCAGCTCACTCAAAGGCGGTAATACGGTTATCCACAGAATCAGGGGATAACGCAGGA
AAGAACATGTGAGCAAAAGGCCAGCAAAAGGCCAGGAACCGTAAAAAGGCCGCGTTGCTGGCGTTTTTCC
ATAGGCTCCGCCCCCCTGACGAGCATCACAAAAATCGACGCTCAAGTCAGAGGTGGCGAAACCCGACAGG
ACTATAAAGATACCAGGCGTTTCCCCCTGGAAGCTCCCTCGTGCGCTCTCCTGTTCCGACCCTGCCGCTT
ACCGGATACCTGTCCGCCTTTCTCCCTTCGGGAAGCGTGGCGCTTTCTCATAGCTCACGCTGTAGGTATC
TCAGTTCGGTGTAGGTCGTTCGCTCCAAGCTGGGCTGTGTGCACGAACCCCCCGTTCAGCCCGACCGCTG
CGCCTTATCCGGTAACTATCGTCTTGAGTCCAACCCGGTAAGACACGACTTATCGCCACTGGCAGCAGCC
ACTGGTAACAGGATTAGCAGAGCGAGGTATGTAGGCGGTGCTACAGAGTTCTTGAAGTGGTGGCCTAACT
ACGGCTACACTAGAAGAACAGTATTTGGTATCTGCGCTCTGCTGAAGCCAGTTACCTTCGGAAAAAGAGT
TGGTAGCTCTTGATCCGGCAAACAAACCACCGCTGGTAGCGGTGGTTTTTTTGTTTGCAAGCAGCAGATT
ACGCGCAGAAAAAAAGGATCTCAAGAAGATCCTTTGATCTTTTCTACGGGGTCTGACGCTCAGTGGAACG
AAAACTCACGTTAAGGGATTTTGGTCATGAGATTATCAAAAAGGATCTTCACCTAGATCCTTTTAAATTA
AAAATGAAGTTTTAAATCAATCTAAAGTATATATGAGTAAACTTGGTCTGACAGTTACCAATGCTTAATC
AGTGAGGCACCTATCTCAGCGATCTGTCTATTTCGTTCATCCATAGTTGCCTGACTCCCCGTCGTGTAGA
TAACTACGATACGGGAGGGCTTACCATCTGGCCCCAGTGCTGCAATGATACCGCGAGACCCACGCTCACC
GGCTCCAGATTTATCAGCAATAAACCAGCCAGCCGGAAGGGCCGAGCGCAGAAGTGGTCCTGCAACTTTA
TCCGCCTCCATCCAGTCTATTAATTGTTGCCGGGAAGCTAGAGTAAGTAGTTCGCCAGTTAATAGTTTGC
GCAACGTTGTTGCCATTGCTACAGGCATCGTGGTGTCACGCTCGTCGTTTGGTATGGCTTCATTCAGCTC
CGGTTCCCAACGATCAAGGCGAGTTACATGATCCCCCATGTTGTGCAAAAAAGCGGTTAGCTCCTTCGGT
CCTCCGATCGTTGTCAGAAGTAAGTTGGCCGCAGTGTTATCACTCATGGTTATGGCAGCACTGCATAATT
CTCTTACTGTCATGCCATCCGTAAGATGCTTTTCTGTGACTGGTGAGTACTCAACCAAGTCATTCTGAGA
ATAGTGTATGCGGCGACCGAGTTGCTCTTGCCCGGCGTCAATACGGGATAATACCGCGCCACATAGCAGA
ACTTTAAAAGTGCTCATCATTGGAAAACGTTCTTCGGGGCGAAAACTCTCAAGGATCTTACCGCTGTTGA
GATCCAGTTCGATGTAACCCACTCGTGCACCCAACTGATCTTCAGCATCTTTTACTTTCACCAGCGTTTC
TGGGTGAGCAAAAACAGGAAGGCAAAATGCCGCAAAAAAGGGAATAAGGGCGACACGGAAATGTTGAATA
CTCATACTCTTCCTTTTTCAATATTATTGAAGCATTTATCAGGGTTATTGTCTCATGAGCGGATACATAT
TTGAATGTATTTAGAAAAATAAACAAATAGGGGTTCCGCGCACATTTCCCCGAAAAGTGCCACCTGACGT
CTAAGAAACCATTATTATCATGACATTAACCTATAAAAATAGGCGTATCACGAGGCCCTTTCGTCTCGCG
CGTTTCGGTGATGACGGTGAAAACCTCTGACACATGCAGCTCCCGGAGACGGTCACAGCTTGTCTGTAAG
CGGATGCCGGGAGCAGACAAGCCCGTCAGGGCGCGTCAGCGGGTGTTGGCGGGTGTCGGGGCTGGCTTAA
CTATGCGGCATCAGAGCAGATTGTACTGAGAGTGCACCATATGCGGTGTGAAATACCGCACAGATGCGTA
AGGAGAAAATACCGCATCAGGCGCCATTCGCCATTCAGGCTGCGCAACTGTTGGGAAGGGCGATCGGTGC
GGGCCTCTTCGCTATTACGCCAGCTGGCGAAAGGGGGATGTGCTGCAAGGCGATTAAGTTGGGTAACGCC
AGGGTTTTCCCAGTCACGACGTTGTAAAACGACGGCCAGTGCCAAGCTTGCATGCCTGCAGGCTCTAGAG
GATCCCAACTGGTTTATCATAGTATCTCGCATATTAACTTAGGCTAGAGAGCCAACCTTTTTGAATTAAT
GAAAAAGTTGAGACACAACCACTAAACTTTACGGCATTAATAACGGATCTCATTTATGAACCTGCGTACA
AATTTGGTCTGAAGTTAAGTGGTACTATCCCGGAAATAACTTAAATCTTATCCTAAACTATATTCTTTCC
ATTTTATAGTACGAGATGTTTTGGAAAAAAAAACAAATAGTTTCATAATAAAGTAATATTTTCAAGTTCT
TATGCAATATTTTATGATTAGTTATTAGTTATATTATGCATTTTCTTTATGTTTGGTTGAACTTTTTAAA
AATATGTAATTTTTAATATACGTGTTTTTAGTTAAACATCTTATATTTTAAAACGGATTAAGTATCTTTT
TAGTCATAATTTATCTTTATACACAAAAAAGTAATACTTTGTCGATTCTTAACCCATGCAATTGTTTATG
TGTTCTGAAATTGATTGATATGATCCTAGCTCAACTGGCGTTAATAGACTTCGTATGAAGGGAAAAAATT
TCAAAATCATTAATTTAAAAGTTCGACGTGAAAAAATGTAATAATTTAACATTCTCTTATAATGCTTCCG
TAAGATAAATTTATGGACTATTATCCGACTTTTTGATAATGGGTATGCAAAAACTTGTCATATCTAAAAA
AAATATCACCAATGTTAATTTATACTTGGGCATAAATGTATCATTAAAAAAACCTTGGTGGCTTGGTGCA
TATAGAAGAGAGTGAGGCTGTGAGGGAGCACTATAGACCAACTAGACATCTCTAAGCGAGGAGAACCCAT
CCGCATCGCATGTATGCATTGAGATAGCTAGGGCCTAGGGGCCATTGAGTCGATCGACCACATACACCTC
TTTAAATAATCTTCTAATATTAAAGTTTTAAATCAATGCCCCGCCCAACTCTACCTTTTCCACGAAAACG
GAATAAAGTGTTTCCGGGTGAAAGAAAATACTTTTCAACGATAGATTGTGTTGCTATTTTTATAGAATAT
GTTAAATTTAAGTATAATATAAGATAGGTTCCTATAAAAAAATTGGGTAGAAAAGTTTAGCTTTGATACT
CCATATAGTTTATATATTAGTGCAGCGAGGTGATACGTTTACTAGTCTAACTTAACAAAAAAAAAAGAGT
TAATTAGTTTATATATTGATTCTTTCAACGTAATCAATCTGATTTAGATAATCCGTCCCAACTCCCAATT
ATATCTGTCATTCAAGTATTTGATTACAAGGGCAATTCATTTCGGACTAGTTGATTGTAAATTTCGTGTC
TCGTTATCTATTTGAAATAGTAGGTCTATTTAGGGGGTATACATCTGGATTGATAGCTGATAAGGACTAT
ATACATGTCTTTTTGAATTTTTGATATATAAACTACTATTCAAAATTATCTTCATAGAAAAACGGATCAT
ATCATTTGGATATCAAATTTAACTCGAGATTTCAAATAAATAATTCACTATTCCAACTGATCTTACTACA
TCAGTAAAAAAAAATTGGTAGTACAATCTCGAGGAACAAAAAAGTTTACAAATGAAATTTAGAATCTTGT
TTAATCTTTAAATGGATAGTTTTTCATAACTCTTTTAATTAGTCTAGTTTTTGATACAAATTTTATCCGG
TTATAGAAAACATTAAAGGACCCTAAGTTTGGATTTCAGCAAAATTATATATATTCCATTCTCACTTAGG
GATGAAATGACATCATTCATCACTACGTCATTTGAGCTTACGTCAAGCTCACCATAAGCAAAAGAAATGG
GTGGATAAGTTCAAGTTCCATCTCATTTCCTCACACATCTCTCTTTCTTCCTTCTCATTTCCTCGCATCT
TCCTCTAAAAAAAAAAATCAAAGAAACCAACAAAATAAAAAGTGCCCATCATTACAAATCTTATTTCCAC
CTTATATTTACACACACTTCTCTTCTTTCCTTTAATCATACAAACCACACCAAGAGGAAAGAAAAATAAG
ATACCACTCACCAAAAACTTCCTCAAAACTAACAAATGGATACCCATGGAAGACGCCAAAAACATAAAGA
AAGGCCCGGCGCCATTCTATCCTCTAGAGGATGGAACCGCTGGAGAGCAACTGCATAAGGCTATGAAGAG
ATACGCCCTGGTTCCTGGAACAATTGCTTTTACAGATGCACATATCGAGGTGAACATCACGTACGCGGAA
TACTTCGAAATGTCCGTTCGGTTGGCAGAAGCTATGAAACGATATGGGCTGAATACAAATCACAGAATCG
TCGTATGCAGTGAAAACTCTCTTCAATTCTTTATGCCGGTGTTGGGCGCGTTATTTATCGGAGTTGCAGT
TGCGCCCGCGAACGACATTTATAATGAACGTGAATTGCTCAACAGTATGAACATTTCGCAGCCTACCGTA
GTGTTTGTTTCCAAAAAGGGGTTGCAAAAAATTTTGAACGTGCAAAAAAAATTACCAATAATCCAGAAAA
TTATTATCATGGATTCTAAAACGGATTACCAGGGATTTCAGTCGATGTACACGTTCGTCACATCTCATCT
ACCTCCCGGTTTTAATGAATACGATTTTGTACCAGAGTCCTTTGATCGTGACAAAACAATTGCACTGATA
ATGAATTCCTCTGGATCTACTGGGTTACCTAAGGGTGTGGCCCTTCCGCATAGAACTGCCTGCGTCAGAT
TCTCGCATGCCAGAGATCCTATTTTTGGCAATCAAATCATTCCGGATACTGCGATTTTAAGTGTTGTTCC
ATTCCATCACGGTTTTGGAATGTTTACTACACTCGGATATTTGATATGTGGATTTCGAGTCGTCTTAATG
TATAGATTTGAAGAAGAGCTGTTTTTACGATCCCTTCAGGATTACAAAATTCAAAGTGCGTTGCTAGTAC
CAACCCTATTTTCATTCTTCGCCAAAAGCACTCTGATTGACAAATACGATTTATCTAATTTACACGAAAT
TGCTTCTGGGGGCGCACCTCTTTCGAAAGAAGTCGGGGAAGCGGTTGCAAAACGCTTCCATCTTCCAGGG
ATACGACAAGGATATGGGCTCACTGAGACTACATCAGCTATTCTGATTACACCCGAGGGGGATGATAAAC
CGGGCGCGGTCGGTAAAGTTGTTCCATTTTTTGAAGCGAAGGTTGTGGATCTGGATACCGGGAAAACGCT
GGGCGTTAATCAGAGAGGCGAATTATGTGTCAGAGGACCTATGATTATGTCCGGTTATGTAAACAATCCG
GAAGCGACCAACGCCTTGATTGACAAGGATGGATGGCTACATTCTGGAGACATAGCTTACTGGGACGAAG
ACGAACACTTCTTCATAGTTGACCGCTTGAAGTCTTTAATTAAATACAAAGGATATCAGGTGGCCCCCGC
TGAATTGGAATCGATATTGTTACAACACCCCAACATCTTCGACGCGGGCGTGGCAGGTCTTCCCGACGAT
GACGCCGGTGAACTTCCCGCCGCCGTTGTTGTTTTGGAGCACGGAAAGACGATGACGGAAAAAGAGATCG
TGGATTACGTCGCCAGTCAAGTAACAACCGCGAAAAAGTTGCGCGGAGGAGTTGTGTTTGTGGACGAAGT
ACCGAAAGGTCTTACCGGAAAACTCGACGCAAGAAAAATCAGAGAGATCCTCATAAAGGCCAAGAAGGGC
GGAAAGTCCAAATTGTAAAATGTAACTGTATTCAGCGATGACGAAATTCTTAGCTATTGTAATATTATAT
GCAAATTGATGAATGGTAATTTTGTAATTGTGGGTCACTGTACTATTTTAACGAATAATAAAATCAGGTA
TAGGTAACTAAAAAGGAATTCGAGCTCGAATTGATCGTTCAAACATTTGGCAATAAAGTTTCTTAAGATT
GAATCCTGTTGCCGGTCTTGCGATGATTATCATATAATTTCTGTTGAATTACGTTAAGCATGTAATAATT
AACATGTAATGCATGACGTTATTTATGAGATGGGTTTTTATGATTAGAGTCCCGCAATTATACATTTAAT
ACGCGATAGAAAACAAAATATAGCGCGCAAACTAGGATAAATTATCGCGCGCGGTGTCATCTATGTTACT
AGATCTCTAG
Features (pLannotate 1.2.2; 14 found; start..end, strand, type, name):
     38..54      -  protein_bind   lac operator: The lac repressor binds to the lac operator to inhibit transcription in E. coli. This inhibition can be relieved by adding lactose or isopropyl-β-D-thiogalactopyranoside (IPTG). lac repressor encoded by lacI
     62..92      -  promoter       lac promoter: promoter for the E. coli lac operon
    107..128     -  protein_bind   CAP binding site: CAP binding activates transcription in the presence of cAMP. E. coli catabolite activator protein
    141..233     -  CDS            lacI (fragment): lac repressor; lacI; The lac repressor binds to the lac operator to inhibit transcription in E. coli. This inhibition can be relieved by adding lactose or isopropyl-β-D-thiogalactopyranoside (IPTG).
    416..1004    -  rep_origin     ori: high-copy-number ColE1/pMB1/pBR322/pUC origin of replication
   1175..2035    -  CDS            AmpR: β-lactamase; bla; confers resistance to ampicillin, carbenicillin, and related antibiotics
   2036..2140    -  promoter       AmpR promoter: bla
   2235..2270    +  CDS            rop (fragment): Rop protein, which maintains plasmids at low copy number; rop
   2372..2471    +  misc_feature   bom (fragment): basis of mobility region from pBR322
   2477..2631    -  CDS            lacZα (fragment): LacZα fragment of β-galactosidase; lacZ fragment
   4159..4175    -  polyA_signal   hsp70 poly(A) (fragment): polyadenlyation signal from the Drosophila melanogaster hsp70Ab gene
   4736..6385    +  CDS            LUCI_PHOPY: Experimental evidence at protein level: Swiss-Prot protein existence level 1. Produces green light with a wavelength of 562 nm. From Photinus pyralis (Common eastern firefly) (Lampyris pyralis).
   6431..6447    -  promoter       U6 promoter (fragment): RNA polymerase III promoter for mouse U6 snRNA (Das et al., 1988)
   6543..6795    +  terminator     NOS terminator: nopaline synthase terminator and poly(A) signal
