[The description below was written by a language model from this plasmid's Addgene catalogue record and pLannotate feature annotations shown in this document.]
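Description:
pWRKY70::LUC is a plant-expression luciferase reporter of about 6.8 kb, built on the pJS backbone that was released from the FRK1-LUC protoplast reporter plasmid by BamHI/NcoI digestion. A roughly 2.07 kb promoter fragment of Arabidopsis thaliana WRKY70 (AT3G56400) was inserted into it by Gibson assembly. The plasmid is propagated in E. coli through a high-copy ColE1/pUC-type origin and selected with ampicillin via the β-lactamase gene and its native promoter. The feature table also picks up remnants of the cloning-vector lineage: lac promoter/operator and CAP site, and fragments of lacI, lacZα, rop and bom. None of these has a role in the reporter function. No plant selectable marker or T-DNA borders are annotated, which fits a plasmid intended for transient delivery rather than stable transformation.

The payload is a simple transcriptional fusion. The unannotated stretch upstream of the firefly (Photinus pyralis) luciferase coding sequence matches the recorded promoter insert in position and length, and the luciferase open reading frame is followed by the nopaline synthase (NOS) terminator, which supplies transcript termination and polyadenylation in plant cells. The very short hits labelled hsp70 poly(A), which falls within the promoter region, and U6 promoter are only 17 nt each and are most likely chance matches rather than functional elements.

The depositors offer the construct as a luminescent readout of salicylic acid signalling. It was developed as one of a set of phytohormone marker reporters for high-throughput protoplast-based assays, in which luminescence reports WRKY70 promoter activity.
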