Addgene plasmid #141171: pWRKY70::LUC
Purpose: Luminescent reporter for salicylic acid signaling
Depositing lab: Vardis Ntoukakis & Patrick Schäfer. Depositing organization: University of Warwick. Publication: Novel markers for high-throughput protoplast-based analyses of phytohormone signaling. Lehmann S, Dominguez-Ferreras A, Huang WJ, Denby K, Ntoukakis V, Schafer P. PLoS One. 2020 Jun 4;15(6):e0234154. doi: 10.1371/journal.pone.0234154. eCollection 2020. PubMed 32497144.
Backbone
  Vector backbone: pJS
  Backbone manufacturer: Jen Sheen, ABRC FRK1-LUC / CD3-919
  Backbone size w/o insert (bp): 4732
  Total vector size (bp): 6800
  Vector type: Plant Expression, Luciferase
Growth in bacteria
  Bacterial resistance: Ampicillin, 100 μg/mL
  Growth temperature: 37°C
  Growth strain: DH5alpha
  Copy number: Unknown
Gene/Insert
  Gene/Insert name: AtWRKY70 promoter
  Species: A. thaliana (mustard weed)
  Insert size (bp): 2068
  GenBank ID: AT3G56400
  Promoter: AtWRKY70, AT3G56400
  Cloning method: Gibson Cloning
  Sequencing primers: 5′ GTTTTCCCAGTCACGAC; 3′ CTTATGCAGTTGCTCTCCAG
Resource information
  A portion of this plasmid was derived from a plasmid made by: We received the plasmid backbone by BamHI/NcoI restriction digest from FRK1-LUC (ABRC CD3-919, donated by Jen Sheen) and used it to insert the promoters by Gibson cloning.
Terms and licenses: Academic/Nonprofit Terms; Industry Terms: Not Available to Industry
How to cite: pWRKY70::LUC was a gift from Vardis Ntoukakis & Patrick Schäfer (Addgene plasmid # 141171 ; http://n2t.net/addgene:141171 ; RRID:Addgene_141171)
